>Addgene plasmid #77763 | MKNK2 gRNA (BRDN0001145258) | addgene full sequence | sequence record 188370 | Addgene Assembled Sequence
CCCGGGTGCAAAGATGGATAAAGTTTTAAACAGAGAGGAATCTTTGCAGCTAATGGACCTTCTAGGTCTT
GAAAGGAGTGGGAATTGGCTCCGGTGCCCGTCAGTGGGCAGAGCGCACATCGCCCACAGTCCCCGAGAAG
TTGGGGGGAGGGGTCGGCAATTGATCCGGTGCCTAGAGAAGGTGGCGCGGGGTAAACTGGGAAAGTGATG
TCGTGTACTGGCTCCGCCTTTTTCCCGAGGGTGGGGGAGAACCGTATATAAGTGCAGTAGTCGCCGTGAA
CGTTCTTTTTCGCAACGGGTTTGCCGCCAGAACACAGGTAAGTGCCGTGTGTGGTTCCCGCGGGCCTGGC
CTCTTTACGGGTTATGGCCCTTGCGTGCCTTGAATTACTTCCACCTGGCTGCAGTACGTGATTCTTGATC
CCGAGCTTCGGGTTGGAAGTGGGTGGGAGAGTTCGAGGCCTTGCGCTTAAGGAGCCCCTTCGCCTCGTGC
TTGAGTTGAGGCCTGGCCTGGGCGCTGGGGCCGCCGCGTGCGAATCTGGTGGCACCTTCGCGCCTGTCTC
GCTGCTTTCGATAAGTCTCTAGCCATTTAAAATTTTTGATGACCTGCTGCGACGCTTTTTTTCTGGCAAG
ATAGTCTTGTAAATGCGGGCCAAGATCTGCACACTGGTATTTCGGTTTTTGGGGCCGCGGGCGGCGACGG
GGCCCGTGCGTCCCAGCGCACATGTTCGGCGAGGCGGGGCCTGCGAGCGCGGCCACCGAGAATCGGACGG
GGGTAGTCTCAAGCTGGCCGGCCTGCTCTGGTGCCTGGCCTCGCGCCGCCGTGTATCGCCCCGCCCTGGG
CGGCAAGGCTGGCCCGGTCGGCACCAGTTGCGTGAGCGGAAAGATGGCCGCTTCCCGGCCCTGCTGCAGG
GAGCTCAAAATGGAGGACGCGGCGCTCGGGAGAGCGGGCGGGTGAGTCACCCACACAAAGGAAAAGGGCC
TTTCCGTCCTCAGCCGTCGCTTCATGTGACTCCACGGAGTACCGGGCGCCGTCCAGGCACCTCGATTAGT
TCTCGAGCTTTTGGAGTACGTCGTCTTTAGGTTGGGGGGAGGGGTTTTATGCGATGGAGTTTCCCCACAC
TGAGTGGGTGGAGACTGAAGTTAGGCCAGCTTGGCACTTGATGTAATTCTCCTTGGAATTTGCCCTTTTT
GAGTTTGGATCTTGGTTCATTCTCAAGCCTCAGACAGTGGTTCAAAGTTTTTTTCTTCCATTTCAGGTGT
CGTGACGTACGGCCACCATGACCGAGTACAAGCCCACGGTGCGCCTCGCCACCCGCGACGACGTCCCCAG
GGCCGTACGCACCCTCGCCGCCGCGTTCGCCGACTACCCCGCCACGCGCCACACCGTCGATCCGGACCGC
CACATCGAGCGGGTCACCGAGCTGCAAGAACTCTTCCTCACGCGCGTCGGGCTCGACATCGGCAAGGTGT
GGGTCGCGGACGACGGCGCCGCCGTGGCGGTCTGGACCACGCCGGAGAGCGTCGAAGCGGGGGCGGTGTT
CGCCGAGATCGGCCCGCGCATGGCCGAGTTGAGCGGTTCCCGGCTGGCCGCGCAGCAACAGATGGAAGGC
CTCCTGGCGCCGCACCGGCCCAAGGAGCCCGCGTGGTTCCTGGCCACCGTCGGAGTCTCGCCCGACCACC
AGGGCAAGGGTCTGGGCAGCGCCGTCGTGCTCCCCGGAGTGGAGGCGGCCGAGCGCGCCGGGGTGCCCGC
CTTCCTGGAGACCTCCGCGCCCCGCAACCTCCCCTTCTACGAGCGGCTCGGCTTCACCGTCACCGCCGAC
GTCGAGGTGCCCGAAGGACCGCGCACCTGGTGCATGACCCGCAAGCCCGGTGCCTGAACGCGTTAAGTCG
ACAATCAACCTCTGGATTACAAAATTTGTGAAAGATTGACTGGTATTCTTAACTATGTTGCTCCTTTTAC
GCTATGTGGATACGCTGCTTTAATGCCTTTGTATCATGCTATTGCTTCCCGTATGGCTTTCATTTTCTCC
TCCTTGTATAAATCCTGGTTGCTGTCTCTTTATGAGGAGTTGTGGCCCGTTGTCAGGCAACGTGGCGTGG
TGTGCACTGTGTTTGCTGACGCAACCCCCACTGGTTGGGGCATTGCCACCACCTGTCAGCTCCTTTCCGG
GACTTTCGCTTTCCCCCTCCCTATTGCCACGGCGGAACTCATCGCCGCCTGCCTTGCCCGCTGCTGGACA
GGGGCTCGGCTGTTGGGCACTGACAATTCCGTGGTGTTGTCGGGGAAATCATCGTCCTTTCCTTGGCTGC
TCGCCTGTGTTGCCACCTGGATTCTGCGCGGGACGTCCTTCTGCTACGTCCCTTCGGCCCTCAATCCAGC
GGACCTTCCTTCCCGCGGCCTGCTGCCGGCTCTGCGGCCTCTTCCGCGTCTTCGCCTTCGCCCTCAGACG
AGTCGGATCTCCCTTTGGGCCGCCTCCCCGCGTCGACTTTAAGACCAATGACTTACAAGGCAGCTGTAGA
TCTTAGCCACTTTTTAAAAGAAAAGGGGGGACTGGAAGGGCTAATTCACTCCCAACGAAGACAAGATCTG
CTTTTTGCTTGTACTGGGTCTCTCTGGTTAGACCAGATCTGAGCCTGGGAGCTCTCTGGCTAACTAGGGA
ACCCACTGCTTAAGCCTCAATAAAGCTTGCCTTGAGTGCTTCAAGTAGTGTGTGCCCGTCTGTTGTGTGA
CTCTGGTAACTAGAGATCCCTCAGACCCTTTTAGTCAGTGTGGAAAATCTCTAGCAGTACGTATAGTAGT
TCATGTCATCTTATTATTCAGTATTTATAACTTGCAAAGAAATGAATATCAGAGAGTGAGAGGAACTTGT
TTATTGCAGCTTATAATGGTTACAAATAAAGCAATAGCATCACAAATTTCACAAATAAAGCATTTTTTTC
ACTGCATTCTAGTTGTGGTTTGTCCAAACTCATCAATGTATCTTATCATGTCTGGCTCTAGCTATCCCGC
CCCTAACTCCGCCCATCCCGCCCCTAACTCCGCCCAGTTCCGCCCATTCTCCGCCCCATGGCTGACTAAT
TTTTTTTATTTATGCAGAGGCCGAGGCCGCCTCGGCCTCTGAGCTATTCCAGAAGTAGTGAGGAGGCTTT
TTTGGAGGCCTAGGGACGTACCCAATTCGCCCTATAGTGAGTCGTATTACGCGCGCTCACTGGCCGTCGT
TTTACAACGTCGTGACTGGGAAAACCCTGGCGTTACCCAACTTAATCGCCTTGCAGCACATCCCCCTTTC
GCCAGCTGGCGTAATAGCGAAGAGGCCCGCACCGATCGCCCTTCCCAACAGTTGCGCAGCCTGAATGGCG
AATGGG
[124 nt withheld, positions 3367-3490]
C
[91 nt withheld, positions 3492-3582]
A
[49 nt withheld, positions 3584-3632]
CCTTTGACGTTGGAGTCCACGTTCTTT
[37 nt withheld, positions 3660-3696]
ACCCTATCTCGGTCTATTCTTTTGATTTATAAGGGATTTTGCCGATTTCGGCCTATTGGTTAAAAAATGA
GCTGATTTAACAAAAATTTAACGCGAATTTTAACAAAATATTAACGCTTACAATTTAGGTGGCACTTTTC
GGGGAAATGTGCGCGGAACCCCTATTTGTTTATTTTTCTAAATACATTCAAATATGTATCCGCTCATGAG
ACAATAACCCTGATAAATGCTTCAATAATATTGAAAAAGGAAGAGTATGAGTATTCAACATTTCCGTGTC
GCCCTTATTCCCTTTTTTGCGGCATTTTGCCTTCCTGTTTTTGCTCACCCAGAAACGCTGGTGAAAGTAA
AAGATGCTGAAGATCAGTTGGGTGCACGAGTGGGTTACATCGAACTGGATCTCAACAGCGGTAAGATCCT
TGAGAGTTTTCGCCCCGAAGAACGTTTTCCAATGATGAGCACTTTTAAAGTTCTGCTATGTGGCGCGGTA
TTATCCCGTATTGACGCCGGGCAAGAGCAACTCGGTCGCCGCATACACTATTCTCAGAATGACTTGGTTG
AGTACTCACCAGTCACAGAAAAGCATCTTACGGATGGCATGACAGTAAGAGAATTATGCAGTGCTGCCAT
AACCATGAGTGATAACACTGCGGCCAACTTACTTCTGACAACGATCGGAGGACCGAAGGAGCTAACCGCT
TTTTTGCACAACATGGGGGATCATGTAACTCGCCTTGATCGTTGGGAACCGGAGCTGAATGAAGCCATAC
CAAACGACGAGCGTGACACCACGATGCCTGTAGCAATGGCAACAACGTTGCGCAAACTATTAACTGGCGA
ACTACTTACTCTAGCTTCCCGGCAACAATTAATAGACTGGATGGAGGCGGATAAAGTTGCAGGACCACTT
CTGCGCTCGGCCCTTCCGGCTGGCTGGTTTATTGCTGATAAATCTGGAGCCGGTGAGCGTGGGTCTCGCG
GTATCATTGCAGCACTGGGGCCAGATGGTAAGCCCTCCCGTATCGTAGTTATCTACACGACGGGGAGTCA
GGCAACTATGGATGAACGAAATAGACAGATCGCTGAGATAGGTGCCTCACTGATTAAGCATTGGTAACTG
TCAGACCAAGTTTACTCATATATACTTTAGATTGATTTAAAACTTCATTTTTAATTTAAAAGGATCTAGG
TGAAGATCCTTTTTGATAATCTCATGACCAAAATCCCTTAACGTGAGTTTTCGTTCCACTGAGCGTCAGA
CCCCGTAGAAAAGATCAAAGGATCTTCTTGAGATCCTTTTTTTCTGCGCGTAATCTGCTGCTTGCAAACA
AAAAAACCACCGCTACCAGCGGTGGTTTGTTTGCCGGATCAAGAGCTACCAACTCTTTTTCCGAAGGTAA
CTGGCTTCAGCAGAGCGCAGATACCAAATACTGTTCTTCTAGTGTAGCCGTAGTTAGGCCACCACTTCAA
GAACTCTGTAGCACCGCCTACATACCTCGCTCTGCTAATCCTGTTACCAGTGGCTGCTGCCAGTGGCGAT
AAGTCGTGTCTTACCGGGTTGGACTCAAGACGATAGTTACCGGATAAGGCGCAGCGGTCGGGCTGAACGG
GGGGTTCGTGCACACAGCCCAGCTTGGAGCGAACGACCTACACCGAACTGAGATACCTACAGCGTGAGCT
ATGAGAAAGCGCCACGCTTCCCGAAGGGAGAAAGGCGGACAGGTATCCGGTAAGCGGCAGGGTCGGAACA
GGAGAGCGCACGAGGGAGCTTCCAGGGGGAAACGCCTGGTATCTTTATAGTCCTGTCGGGTTTCGCCACC
TCTGACTTGAGCGTCGATTTTTGTGATGCTCGTCAGGGGGGCGGAGCCTATGGAAAAACGCCAGCAACGC
GGCCTTTTTACGGTTCCTGGCCTTTTGCTGGCCTTTTGCTCACATGTTCTTTCCTGCGTTATCCCCTGAT
TCTGTGGATAACCGTATTACCGCCTTTGAGTGAGCTGATACCGCTCGCCGCAGCCGAACGACCGAGCGCA
GCGAGTCAGTGAGCGAGGAAGCGGAAGAGCGCCCAATACGCAAACCGCCTCTCCCCGCGCGTTGGCCGAT
TCATTAATGCAGCTGGCACGACAGGTTTCCCGACTGGAAAGCGGGCAGTGAGCGCAACGCAATTAATGTG
AGTTAGCTCACTCATTAGGCACCCCAGGCTTTACACTTTATGCTTCCGGCTCGTATGTTGTGTGGAATTG
TGAGCGGATAACAATTTCACACAGGAAACAGCTATGACCATGATTACGCCAAGCGCGCAATTAACCCTCA
CTAAAGGGAACAAAAGCTGGAGCTGCAAGCTTAATGTAGTCTTATGCAATACTCTTGTAGTCTTGCAACA
TGGTAACGATGAGTTAGCAACATGCCTTACAAGGAGAGAAAAAGCACCGTGCATGCCGATTGGTGGAAGT
AAGGTGGTACGATCGTGCCTTATTAGGAAGGCAACAGACGGGTCTGACATGGATTGGACGAACCACTGAA
TTGCCGCATTGCAGAGATATTGTATTTAAGTGCCTAGCTCGATACATAAACGGGTCTCTCTGGTTAGACC
AGATCTGAGCCTGGGAGCTCTCTGGCTAACTAGGGAACCCACTGCTTAAGCCTCAATAAAGCTTGCCTTG
AGTGCTTCAAGTAGTGTGTGCCCGTCTGTTGTGTGACTCTGGTAACTAGAGATCCCTCAGACCCTTTTAG
TCAGTGTGGAAAATCTCTAGCAGTGGCGCCCGAACAGGGACTTGAAAGCGAAAGGGAAACCAGAGGAGCT
CTCTCGACGCAGGACTCGGCTTGCTGAAGCGCGCACGGCAAGAGGCGAGGGGCGGCGACTGGTGAGTACG
CCAAAAATTTTGACTAGCGGAGGCTAGAAGGAGAGAGATGGGTGCGAGAGCGTCAGTATTAAGCGGGGGA
GAATTAGATCGCGATGGGAAAAAATTCGGTTAAGGCCAGGGGGAAAGAAAAAATATAAATTAAAACATAT
AGTATGGGCAAGCAGGGAGCTAGAACGATTCGCAGTTAATCCTGGCCTGTTAGAAACATCAGAAGGCTGT
AGACAAATACTGGGACAGCTACAACCATCCCTTCAGACAGGATCAGAAGAACTTAGATCATTATATAATA
CAGTAGCAACCCTCTATTGTGTGCATCAAAGGATAGAGATAAAAGACACCAAGGAAGCTTTAGACAAGAT
AGAGGAAGAGCAAAACAAAAGTAAGACCACCGCACAGCAAGCGGCCGCTGATCTTCAGACCTGGAGGAGG
AGATATGAGGGACAATTGGAGAAGTGAATTATATAAATATAAAGTAGTAAAAATTGAACCATTAGGAGTA
GCACCCACCAAGGCAAAGAGAAGAGTGGTGCAGAGAGAAAAAAGAGCAGTGGGAATAGGAGCTTTGTTCC
TTGGGTTCTTGGGAGCAGCAGGAAGCACTATGGGCGCAGCGTCAATGACGCTGACGGTACAGGCCAGACA
ATTATTGTCTGGTATAGTGCAGCAGCAGAACAATTTGCTGAGGGCTATTGAGGCGCAACAGCATCTGTTG
CAACTCACAGTCTGGGGCATCAAGCAGCTCCAGGCAAGAATCCTGGCTGTGGAAAGATACCTAAAGGATC
AACAGCTCCTGGGGATTTGGGGTTGCTCTGGAAAACTCATTTGCACCACTGCTGTGCCTTGGAATGCTAG
TTGGAGTAATAAATCTCTGGAACAGATTTGGAATCACACGACCTGGATGGAGTGGGACAGAGAAATTAAC
AATTACACAAGCTTAATACACTCCTTAATTGAAGAATCGCAAAACCAGCAAGAAAAGAATGAACAAGAAT
TATTGGAATTAGATAAATGGGCAAGTTTGTGGAATTGGTTTAACATAACAAATTGGCTGTGGTATATAAA
ATTATTCATAATGATAGTAGGAGGCTTGGTAGGTTTAAGAATAGTTTTTGCTGTACTTTCTATAGTGAAT
AGAGTTAGGCAGGGATATTCACCATTATCGTTTCAGACCCACCTCCCAACCCCGAGGGGACCCAGAGAGG
GCCTATTTCCCATGATTCCTTCATATTTGCATATACGATACAAGGCTGTTAGAGAGATAATTAGAATTAA
TTTGACTGTAAACACAAAGATATTAGTACAAAATACGTGACGTAGAAAGTAATAATTTCTTGGGTAGTTT
GCAGTTTTAAAATTATGTTTTAAAATGGACTATCATATGCTTACCGTAACTTGAAAGTATTTCGATTTCT
TGGCTTTATATATCTTGTGGAAAGGACGAAACACCGATCTTGTATATCCTACTCAGGTTTTAGAGCTAGA
AATAGCAAGTTAAAATAAGGCTAGTCCGTTATCAACTTGAAAAAGTGGCACCGAGTCGGTGCTTTTTTAA
GCTTGGCGTAACTAGATCTTGAGACAAATGGCAGTATTCATCCACAATTTTAAAAGAAAAGGGGGGATTG
GGGGGTACAGTGCAGGGGAAAGAATAGTAGACATAATAGCAACAGACATACAAACTAAAGAATTACAAAA
ACAAATTACAAAAATTCAAAATTTTCGGGTTTATTACAGGGACAGCAGAGATCCACTTTGGCGCCGGCTC
GAGGGGG
Features (pLannotate 1.2.2; 29 found; start..end, strand, type, name):
     14..80      +  CDS            small t antigen (fragment): SV40 (simian virus 40) small t antigen
    106..317     +  promoter       EF-1α core promoter: core promoter for human elongation factor EF-1α
    318..1256    +  intron         EF-1α intron A: intron upstream of the start codon of human EF-1α
   1278..1877    +  CDS            PuroR (fragment): puromycin N-acetyltransferase; pac from Streptomyces; confers resistance to puromycin
   1893..2481    +  misc_feature   WPRE: woodchuck hepatitis virus posttranscriptional regulatory element
   2532..2551    +  misc_feature   cPPT/CTS (fragment): central polypurine tract and central termination sequence of HIV-1
   2553..2786    +  LTR            3' LTR (ΔU3): self-inactivating 3' long terminal repeat (LTR) from HIV-1
   2864..2985    +  polyA_signal   SV40 poly(A) signal: SV40 polyadenylation signal
   3025..3160    +  rep_origin     SV40 ori: SV40 origin of replication
   3181..3199    -  promoter       T7 promoter: promoter for bacteriophage T7 RNA polymerase
   3207..3362    +  CDS            lacZα (fragment): LacZα fragment of β-galactosidase; lacZ fragment
   3367..3795    +  rep_origin     f1 ori (sequence partly withheld): f1 bacteriophage origin of replication; arrow indicates direction of (+) strand synthesis
   3848..3952    +  promoter       AmpR promoter: bla
   3953..4813    +  CDS            AmpR: β-lactamase; bla; confers resistance to ampicillin, carbenicillin, and related antibiotics
   4984..5572    +  rep_origin     ori: high-copy-number ColE1/pMB1/pBR322/pUC origin of replication
   5755..5847    +  CDS            lacI (fragment): lac repressor; lacI; The lac repressor binds to the lac operator to inhibit transcription in E. coli. This inhibition can be relieved by adding lactose or isopropyl-β-D-thiogalactopyranoside (IPTG).
   5860..5881    +  protein_bind   CAP binding site: CAP binding activates transcription in the presence of cAMP. E. coli catabolite activator protein
   5896..5926    +  promoter       lac promoter: promoter for the E. coli lac operon
   5934..5950    +  protein_bind   lac operator: The lac repressor binds to the lac operator to inhibit transcription in E. coli. This inhibition can be relieved by adding lactose or isopropyl-β-D-thiogalactopyranoside (IPTG). lac repressor encoded by lacI
   5995..6013    +  promoter       T3 promoter: promoter for bacteriophage T3 RNA polymerase
   6041..6267    +  promoter       RSV promoter: Rous sarcoma virus enhancer/promoter
   6268..6448    +  LTR            5' LTR (truncated): truncated 5' long terminal repeat (LTR) from HIV-1
   6495..6620    +  misc_feature   HIV-1 Ψ: packaging signal of human immunodeficiency virus type 1
   6604..6967    +  CDS            HIV-1 gag (fragment): gag protein from human immunodeficiency virus 1; gag
   7113..7346    +  misc_feature   RRE: The Rev response element (RRE) of HIV-1 allows for Rev-dependent mRNA export from the nucleus to the cytoplasm.
   7723..7749    +  CDS            Rev (fragment): human immunodeficiency virus 1 (HIV-1) Rev protein; rev; enhances nuclear export of unspliced and incompletely spliced viral mRNAs
   7753..7993    +  promoter       U6 promoter: RNA polymerase III promoter for human U6 snRNA
   8023..8098    +  misc_RNA       gRNA scaffold: guide RNA scaffold for the Streptococcus pyogenes CRISPR/Cas9 system
   8154..8271    +  misc_feature   cPPT/CTS: central polypurine tract and central termination sequence of HIV-1
