[The description below was written by a language model from this plasmid's Addgene catalogue record and pLannotate feature annotations shown in this document.]
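Description:
MKNK2 gRNA (BRDN0001145258) is a third-generation lentiviral CRISPR guide plasmid built on the lentiGuide-Puro backbone and designed to target human MKNK2 (also known as MNK2 or GPRK7), with the guide designed against two reference transcripts of the gene. In bacteria it is maintained as a high-copy plasmid through a ColE1/pUC-type origin and selected with ampicillin via the β-lactamase gene. The backbone also carries an f1 origin, an SV40 origin and poly(A) signal, and remnants of lac and T7/T3 cloning-vector sequences.

The lentiviral transfer cassette begins with an RSV promoter fused to a truncated HIV-1 5' LTR, which makes genomic RNA production Tat-independent. It is followed by the Ψ packaging signal with a partial gag sequence, the Rev response element for Rev-dependent nuclear export, and a cPPT/CTS element that aids nuclear import of the reverse-transcribed genome. It ends with a self-inactivating ΔU3 3' LTR. Within this unit, a human U6 RNA polymerase III promoter drives the MKNK2-specific spacer joined to the Streptococcus pyogenes guide RNA scaffold. A separate EF-1α promoter with its intron A expresses puromycin N-acetyltransferase, so transduced mammalian cells can be selected with puromycin, and a WPRE downstream enhances transcript expression.

The plasmid does not encode Cas9, so it must be paired with a separate Cas9 vector or used in cells that already express the nuclease. It belongs to a human kinome guide collection associated with work on optimised sgRNA design, and is suited to knocking out MKNK2 in human cells by lentiviral delivery.
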