Addgene plasmid #77763: MKNK2 gRNA (BRDN0001145258)
Purpose: 3rd generation lentiviral gRNA plasmid targeting human MKNK2
Depositing lab: John Doench & David Root. Depositing organization: Broad Institute. Publication: Optimized sgRNA design to maximize activity and minimize off-target effects of CRISPR-Cas9. Doench JG, Fusi N, Sullender M, Hegde M, Vaimberg EW, Donovan KF, Smith I, Tothova Z, Wilen C, Orchard R, Virgin HW, Listgarten J, Root DE. Nat Biotechnol. 2016 Jan 18. doi: 10.1038/nbt.3437. PubMed 26780180.
Backbone
  Vector backbone: lentiGuide-Puro
  Backbone manufacturer: Zhang Lab (Addgene plasmid # 52963)
  Vector type: Mammalian Expression, Lentiviral, CRISPR
  Selectable markers: Puromycin
Growth in bacteria
  Bacterial resistance: Ampicillin, 100 μg/mL
  Growth temperature: 37°C
  Growth strain: DH5alpha
  Copy number: High Copy
Gene/Insert
  Gene/Insert name: MKNK2 (alt names: MKNK2; NM_017572.3)
  gRNA/shRNA sequence: ATCTTGTATATCCTACTCAG
  Species: H. sapiens (human)
  Entrez Gene: MKNK2 (a.k.a. GPRK7, MNK2)
  Promoter: hU6
  Cloning method: Unknown
  Sequencing primers: 5′ U6-F; 3′ pS2-R
Terms and licenses: Academic/Nonprofit Terms; Industry Terms: Not Available to Industry
Depositor comments: The gRNA was designed to target the following Genbank reference sequence(s): NM_017572.3,NM_199054.2. Note that this plasmid does NOT contain Cas9. It should be used in conjunction with lentiCas9-Blast (Addgene #52962) or otherwise with cell lines already expressing Cas9. Browse the full kinome gRNA library at http://www.addgene.org/pooled-library/broadgpp-human-kinome/ or visit http://www.broadinstitute.org/rnai/public/ for detailed protocols and information.
How to cite: MKNK2 gRNA (BRDN0001145258) was a gift from John Doench & David Root (Addgene plasmid # 77763 ; http://n2t.net/addgene:77763 ; RRID:Addgene_77763)
