>Addgene plasmid #77763 | MKNK2 gRNA (BRDN0001145258) | depositor partial sequence | sequence record 145223 | Target Sequence
ATCTTGTATATCCTACTCAG
