>Addgene plasmid #77763 | MKNK2 gRNA (BRDN0001145258) | addgene partial sequence | sequence record 188369 | hU6-F
AGAAAGTAATAATTTCTTGGGTAGTTTGCAGTTTTAAAATTATGTTTTAAAATGGACTATCATATGCTTA
CCGTAACTTGAAAGTATTTCGATTTCTTGGCTTTATATATCTTGTGGAAAGGACGAAACACCGATCTTGT
ATATCCTACTCAGGTTTTAGAGCTAGAAATAGCAAGTTAAAATAAGGCTAGTCCGTTATCAACTTGAAAA
AGTGGCACCGAGTCGGTGCTTTTTTAAGCTTGGCGTAACTAGATCTTGAGACAAATGGCAGTATTCATCC
ACAATTTTAAAAGAAAAGGGGGGATTGGGGGGTACAGTGCAGGGGAAAGAATAGTAGACATAATAGCAAC
AGACATACAAACTAAAGAATTACAAAAACAAATTACAAAAATTCAAAATTTTCGGGTTTATTACAGGGAC
AGCAGAGATCCACTTTGGCGCCGGCTCGAGGGGGCCCGGGTGCAAAGATGGATAAAGTTTTAAACAGAGA
GGAATCTTTGCAGCTAATGGACCTTCTAGGTCTTGAAAGGAGTGGGAATTGGCTCCGGTGCCCGTCAGTG
GGCAGAGCGC
